>Addgene plasmid #241724 | pBHM2679 | addgene full sequence | sequence record 479863 | Addgene NGS Result
GAAGATCCTTTGATCTTTTCTACGGGGTCTGACGCTCAGTGGAACGAAAACTCACGTTAAGGGATTTTGG
TCATGAGATTATCAAAAAGGATCTTCACCTAGATCCTTTTAAATTAAAAATGAAGTTTTAAATCAATCTA
AAGTATATATGAGTAAACTTGGTCTGACAGTTACCAATGCTTAATCAGTGAGGCACCTATCTCAGCGATC
TGTCTATTTCGTTCATCCATAGTTGCCTGACTCCCCGTCGTGTAGATAACTACGATACGGGAGGGCTTAC
CATCTGGCCCCAGTGCTGCAATGATACCGCGAGACCCACGCTCACCGGCTCCAGATTTATCAGCAATAAA
CCAGCCAGCCGGAAGGGCCGAGCGCAGAAGTGGTCCTGCAACTTTATCCGCCTCCATCCAGTCTATTAAT
TGTTGCCGGGAAGCTAGAGTAAGTAGTTCGCCAGTTAATAGTTTGCGCAACGTTGTTGCCATTGCTACAG
GCATCGTGGTGTCACGCTCGTCGTTTGGTATGGCTTCATTCAGCTCCGGTTCCCAACGATCAAGGCGAGT
TACATGATCCCCCATGTTGTGCAAAAAAGCGGTTAGCTCCTTCGGTCCTCCGATCGTTGTCAGAAGTAAG
TTGGCCGCAGTGTTATCACTCATGGTTATGGCAGCACTGCATAATTCTCTTACTGTCATGCCATCCGTAA
GATGCTTTTCTGTGACTGGTGAGTACTCAACCAAGTCATTCTGAGAATAGTGTATGCGGCGACCGAGTTG
CTCTTGCCCGGCGTCAATACGGGATAATACCGCGCCACATAGCAGAACTTTAAAAGTGCTCATCATTGGA
AAACGTTCTTCGGGGCGAAAACTCTCAAGGATCTTACCGCTGTTGAGATCCAGTTCGATGTAACCCACTC
GTGCACCCAACTGATCTTCAGCATCTTTTACTTTCACCAGCGTTTCTGGGTGAGCAAAAACAGGAAGGCA
AAATGCCGCAAAAAAGGGAATAAGGGCGACACGGAAATGTTGAATACTCATACTCTTCCTTTTTCAATAT
TATTGAAGCATTTATCAGGGTTATTGTCTCATGAGCGGATACATATTTGAATGTATTTAGAAAAATAAAC
AAATAGGGGTTCCGCGCACATTTCCCCGAAAAGTGCCACCTGGGTCCTTTTCATCACGTGCTATAAAAAT
AATTATAATTTAAATTTTTTAATATAAATATATAAATTAAAAATAGAAAGTAAAAAAAGAAATTAAAGAA
AAAATAGTTTTTGTTTTCCGAAGATGTAAAAGACTCTAGGGGGATCGCCAACAAATACTACCTTTTATCT
TGCTCTTCCTGCTCTCAGGTATTAATGCCGAATTGTTTCATCTTGTCTGTGTAGAAGACCACACACGAAA
ATCCTGTGATTTTACATTTTACTTATCGTTAATCGAATGTATATCTATTTAATCTGCTTTTCTTGTCTAA
TAAATATATATGTAAAGTACGCTTTTTGTTGAAATTTTTTAAACCTTTGTTTATTTTTTTTTCTTCATTC
CGTAACTCTTCTACCTTCTTTATTTACTTTCTAAAATCCAAATACAAAACATAAAAATAAATAAACACAG
AGTAAATTCCCAAATTATTCCATCATTAAAAGATACGAGGCGCGTGTAAGTTACAGGCAAGCGATCCGTC
TAAGAAACCATTATTATCATGACATTAACCTATAAAAATAGGCGTATCACGAGGCCCTTTCGTCTCGCGC
GTTTCGGTGATGACGGTGAAAACCTCTGACACATGCAGCTCCCGGAGACGGTCACAGCTTGTCTGTAAGC
GGATGCCGGGAGCAGACAAGCCCGTCAGGGCGCGTCAGCGGGTGTTGGCGGGTGTCGGGGCTGGCTTAAC
TATGCGGCATCAGAGCAGATTGTACTGAGAGTGCACCATACCACCTTTTCAATTCATCATTTTTTTTTTA
TTCTTTTTTTTGATTTCGGTTTCCTTGAAATTTTTTTGATTCGGTAATCTCCGAACAGAAGGAAGAACGA
AGGAAGGAGCACAGACTTAGATTGGTATATATACGCATATGTAGTGTTGAAGAAACATGAAATTGCCCAG
TATTCTTAACCCAACTGCACAGAACAAAAACCTGCAGGAAACGAAGATAAATCATGTCGAAAGCTACATA
TAAGGAACGTGCTGCTACTCATCCTAGTCCTGTTGCTGCCAAGCTATTTAATATCATGCACGAAAAGCAA
ACAAACTTGTGTGCTTCATTGGATGTTCGTACCACCAAGGAATTACTGGAGTTAGTTGAAGCATTAGGTC
CCAAAATTTGTTTACTAAAAACACATGTGGATATCTTGACTGATTTTTCCATGGAGGGCACAGTTAAGCC
GCTAAAGGCATTATCCGCCAAGTACAATTTTTTACTCTTCGAAGACAGAAAATTTGCTGACATTGGTAAT
ACAGTCAAATTGCAGTACTCTGCGGGTGTATACAGAATAGCAGAATGGGCAGACATTACGAATGCACACG
GTGTGGTGGGCCCAGGTATTGTTAGCGGTTTGAAGCAGGCGGCAGAAGAAGTAACAAAGGAACCTAGAGG
CCTTTTGATGTTAGCAGAATTGTCATGCAAGGGCTCCCTATCTACTGGAGAATATACTAAGGGTACTGTT
GACATTGCGAAGAGCGACAAAGATTTTGTTATCGGCTTTATTGCTCAAAGAGACATGGGTGGAAGAGATG
AAGGTTACGATTGGTTGATTATGACACCCGGTGTGGGTTTAGATGACAAGGGAGACGCATTGGGTCAACA
GTATAGAACCGTGGATGATGTGGTCTCTACAGGATCTGACATTATTATTGTTGGAAGAGGACTATTTGCA
AAGGGAAGGGATGCTAAGGTAGAGGGTGAACGTTACAGAAAAGCAGGCTGGGAAGCATATTTGAGAAGAT
GCGGCCAGCAAAACTAAAAAACTGTATTATAAGTAAATGCATGTATACTAAACTCACAAATTAGAGCTTC
AATTTAATTATATCAGTTATTACCCTATGCGGTGTGAAATACCGCACAGATGCGTAAGGAGAAAATACCG
CATCAGGAAATTGTAAGCGTTAATATTTTGTTAAAATTCGCGTTAAATTTTTGTTAAATCAGCTCATTTT
TTAACCAATAGGCCGAAATCGGCAAAATCCCTTATAAATCAAAAGAATAGACCGAGATAGGGT
[37 nt withheld, positions 3214-3250]
AAAGAACGTGGACTCCAACGTCAAAGG
[49 nt withheld, positions 3278-3326]
T
[91 nt withheld, positions 3328-3418]
G
[124 nt withheld, positions 3420-3543]
CCATTCGCCATTCAGGCTGCGCAACTGTTGGGAAGGGCGATCGGTGCGGGCCTCTTCGCTATTACGCCAG
CTGGCGAAAGGGGGATGTGCTGCAAGGCGATTAAGTTGGGTAACGCCAGGGTTTTCCCAGTCACGACGTT
GTAAAACGACGGCCAGTGAATTGTAATACGACTCACTATAGGGCGAATTGGAGCTCGCATGCAGGATTCG
AGTGGCATGGTGTGCACTGAGTGTATGGTTGTCGGAGGAGAGGATGATGGTAACAACAATAGCAGCAACG
TCACTCGACGCGCGTCCGGTGTGCCACACGGGGTAACGCCGAGTCGCCGTCAGGGTCGCCGAGACCACTC
TCACAGCGTCACCGTTGGCACCAGCTCAGCTTACAGCTTCTATCCTCCGCCAGCATCCACATACATCCCC
TATACCGCATCCCCCACCCACTGCCCAAGGTGAGTCATCTTCCCGCCCCCTTCCCTTGCCCGCCACTCAG
TCCTCCATCCTCCACTAATCCACCTTATCGCACCCACCGCCTATCGCACATCCGAGCACAATGCTGGGCC
TGCCAGGGGCTGCTAGATGGTGCTCTCCCCACGCTGATCTGCATGCCGGCCATTGGATCATGGGTGCTAG
GTGCTGGGTGCTGGATGTTGGATGCTGGATGCTGGGTGCACGCTTGGTCATTTCCTTCCAGGATTGACGG
TCGCCGAGAGGACGACGTGGCGTTCGACAACGAGGGCCGATAGCACCGCATCGCCTCGACCTGCATCCAT
CTCGCCTTGTCCTTTTGGTGCAACAATCCATCCGTGCTGGTGCCACACGCATAGCTGGAAGAGATGGATG
TGCGTTGAACAGAGCTGCCGTCAGGACTTTTTGGTGCACGGACCCTATTGTCCTCCCCAATCTTCACCGC
GTCTCCTAATATGCAGCCTCTTTGCTAATTGTCTTTTTCCATTAGTAAACTCGCCCAACATGTCTATGGC
GGCCGCCATGGCCAAGCCCCTCTCCCAGGAGGAGTCCACCCTCATCGAGCGAGCCACCGCCACCATCAAC
TCCATCCCCATCTCCGAGGACTACTCCGTCGCCTCCGCCGCCCTCTCCTCCGACGGTCGAATCTTCACCG
TATGTAACCCCGTTTCCCGCAACATGTTACTCCACTAACATCTCCCGACAGGGTGTCAACGTCTACCACT
TCACCGGTGGTCCCTGTGCCGAGCTCGTCGTCCTCGGTACCGCCGCCGCCGCCGCCGCCGGTAACCTCAC
CTGTATCGTCGCCATCGGTAACGAGAACCGAGGTATCCTCTCCCCCTGTGGTCGATGTCGACAGGTCCTC
CTCGACCTCCACCCCGGTATCAAGGCCATCGTCAAGGACTCCGACGGTCAGCCCACCGCCGTCGGTATCC
GAGAGCTCCTCCCCTCCGGTTACGTCTGGGAGGGTTAAGAATTCGTGAAGGCGGTAAGGGGTTAATTTTC
CTTAGAGGGTGTATATATACATATTAGAGAAGTGATACAATTTTAGCACACTGCGAATTCGAGACAGACA
TCGTGTCAATCATCTTTTTTGACATTATATGCCCATTAATCTATCTACAGACAACAATACCATCCTTCCC
ACCCTCAGCAACGCCGTTGAATCCTCAGGATCTTCATGGCTCCTTGTCTCTGAAACCAGGAAGCTAGTTT
CTACATCTCTTCACTAGTGGATCCCCCTTGCATTAGAACTAAAAACAAAGCATGATTATTACAGTTCATT
TATTTTTTAAATTGATCGGCATGCATGCAAAGTATACGTGCAAGGACAATGGTAACCTGCAGGTGTGACC
GATAATTATAACCATTTGTTGAGAATGAAGAGGTGAGGAGAAAAACAATGGATGACGGGAAAAAAATAAA
AAAACACTGAGACGGCGTGGACCGCCGTCTTATTTGCTTCCGTTATCCGCCAAAGTGGAAATTGCACATA
CACCGGCAGGGTATACTGTTGCTAGATGCGAGATATCCTCATGCCTAGGTTTTAGAGCTAGAAATAGCAA
GTTAAAATAAGGCTAGTCCGTTATCAACTTGAAAAAGTGGCACCGAGTCGGTGCTTTTTTATCAAGCTTA
TCGATACCGTCGACCTCGAGGGGGGGCCGGGTACCAGCTTTTGTTCCCTTTAGTGAGGGTTAATTTCGAG
CTTGGCGTAATCATGGTCATAGCTGTTTCCTGTGTGAAATTGTTATCCGCTCACAATTCCACACAACATA
CGAGCCGGAAGCATAAAGTGTAAAGCCTGGGGTGCCTAATGAGTGAGCTAACTCACATTAATTGCGTTGC
GCTCACTGCCCGCTTTCCAGTCGGGAAACCTGTCGTGCCAGCTGCATTAATGAATCGGCCAACGCGCGGG
GAGAGGCGGTTTGCGTATTGGGCGCTCTTCCGCTTCCTCGCTCACTGACTCGCTGCGCTCGGTCGTTCGG
CTGCGGCGAGCGGTATCAGCTCACTCAAAGGCGGTAATACGGTTATCCACAGAATCAGGGGATAACGCAG
GAAAGAACATGTGAGCAAAAGGCCAGCAAAAGGCCAGGAACCGTAAAAAGGCCGCGTTGCTGGCGTTTTT
CCATAGGCTCCGCCCCCCTGACGAGCATCACAAAAATCGACGCTCAAGTCAGAGGTGGCGAAACCCGACA
GGACTATAAAGATACCAGGCGTTTCCCCCTGGAAGCTCCCTCGTGCGCTCTCCTGTTCCGACCCTGCCGC
TTACCGGATACCTGTCCGCCTTTCTCCCTTCGGGAAGCGTGGCGCTTTCTCATAGCTCACGCTGTAGGTA
TCTCAGTTCGGTGTAGGTCGTTCGCTCCAAGCTGGGCTGTGTGCACGAACCCCCCGTTCAGCCCGACCGC
TGCGCCTTATCCGGTAACTATCGTCTTGAGTCCAACCCGGTAAGACACGACTTATCGCCACTGGCAGCAG
CCACTGGTAACAGGATTAGCAGAGCGAGGTATGTAGGCGGTGCTACAGAGTTCTTGAAGTGGTGGCCTAA
CTACGGCTACACTAGAAGAACAGTATTTGGTATCTGCGCTCTGCTGAAGCCAGTTACCTTCGGAAAAAGA
GTTGGTAGCTCTTGATCCGGCAAACAAACCACCGCTGGTAGCGGTGGTTTTTTTGTTTGCAAGCAGCAGA
TTACGCGCAGAAAAAAAGGATCTCAA
Features (pLannotate 1.2.2; 21 found; start..end, strand, type, name):
    171..1031    -  CDS            AmpR: β-lactamase; bla; confers resistance to ampicillin, carbenicillin, and related antibiotics
   1032..1136    -  promoter       AmpR promoter: bla
   1173..1676    +  misc_feature   CEN/ARS: S. cerevisiae CEN6 centromere fused to an autonomously replicating sequence
   1744..1779    +  CDS            rop (fragment): Rop protein, which maintains plasmids at low copy number; rop
   1881..1930    +  misc_feature   bom (fragment): basis of mobility region from pBR322
   1938..2153    +  promoter       URA3 promoter: S. cerevisiae URA3
   2154..2957    +  CDS            URA3: orotidine-5'-phosphate decarboxylase, required for uracil biosynthesis; S. cerevisiae URA3; yeast auxotrophic marker, counterselectable with 5-fluoroorotic acid (5-FOA)
   3036..3087    +  misc_feature   bom (fragment): basis of mobility region from pBR322
   3115..3543    -  rep_origin     f1 ori (sequence partly withheld): f1 bacteriophage origin of replication; arrow indicates direction of (+) strand synthesis
   3547..3704    -  CDS            lacZα (fragment): LacZα fragment of β-galactosidase; lacZ fragment
   3707..3725    +  promoter       T7 promoter: promoter for bacteriophage T7 RNA polymerase
   4540..4662    +  CDS            bsd (fragment): BSD_ASPTE - Experimental evidence at protein level: Swiss-Prot protein existence level 1. Catalyzes the deamination of the cytosine moiety of the antibiotics blasticidin S, cytomycin and acetylblasticidin S. From Aspergillus terreus.
   4715..4978    +  CDS            bsd (fragment): BSD_ASPTE - Experimental evidence at protein level: Swiss-Prot protein existence level 1. Catalyzes the deamination of the cytosine moiety of the antibiotics blasticidin S, cytomycin and acetylblasticidin S. From Aspergillus terreus.
   5552..5627    +  misc_RNA       gRNA scaffold: guide RNA scaffold for the Streptococcus pyogenes CRISPR/Cas9 system
   5633..5678    +  misc_feature   MCS (fragment): pBluescript multiple cloning site
   5690..5708    -  promoter       T3 promoter: promoter for bacteriophage T3 RNA polymerase
   5753..5769    -  protein_bind   lac operator: The lac repressor binds to the lac operator to inhibit transcription in E. coli. This inhibition can be relieved by adding lactose or isopropyl-β-D-thiogalactopyranoside (IPTG). lac repressor encoded by lacI
   5777..5807    -  promoter       lac promoter: promoter for the E. coli lac operon
   5822..5843    -  protein_bind   CAP binding site: CAP binding activates transcription in the presence of cAMP. E. coli catabolite activator protein
   5856..5948    -  CDS            lacI (fragment): lac repressor; lacI; The lac repressor binds to the lac operator to inhibit transcription in E. coli. This inhibition can be relieved by adding lactose or isopropyl-β-D-thiogalactopyranoside (IPTG).
   6131..6719    -  rep_origin     ori: high-copy-number ColE1/pMB1/pBR322/pUC origin of replication
