[The description below was written by a language model from this plasmid's Addgene catalogue record and pLannotate feature annotations shown in this document.]
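Description:
pBHM2679 is an empty-backbone CRISPR vector of about 6.7 kb, used to build fused marker-sgRNA inserts for genome editing in the human fungal pathogen Cryptococcus neoformans. It derives from pBHM2616, with that plasmid's hygromycin resistance cassette swapped for a blasticidin S (BSD) resistance cassette. The record lists it among a set of plasmids offering several dominant selection methods for this organism. In E. coli it is maintained at high copy through a ColE1/pUC-type origin and selected with ampicillin via the β-lactamase gene. The backbone also carries a Saccharomyces cerevisiae CEN/ARS element and a URA3 marker, the hallmarks of a pRS-type yeast shuttle vector. These would permit low-copy maintenance and uracil prototrophy selection in budding yeast, though the record does not say how they are used. An f1 origin, flanking T7 and T3 promoters, and lacZα and lac promoter remnants are pBluescript-style multiple cloning site residue.

The payload sits between the T7 and T3 promoters. The BSD coding sequence encodes the Aspergillus terreus blasticidin S deaminase and was codon-optimized for C. neoformans. It is annotated as two fragments separated by a short gap, which matches the intron noted in the record; introns generally support efficient expression in Cryptococcus. Downstream lies a Streptococcus pyogenes Cas9 guide RNA scaffold. The unannotated stretches around these parts presumably hold the promoter and terminator for BSD and the sgRNA promoter, but neither the catalogue fields nor the feature table identifies them. No Cas9 gene is annotated, so the nuclease must be supplied separately. Adding a target-specific spacer yields a single fragment linking the selectable marker to the sgRNA, so that blasticidin selection recovers cells that took up the guide.
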