Addgene plasmid #241724: pBHM2679
Purpose: (Empty Backbone) Construction of fused marker-sgRNA inserts for Cryptococcus neoformans genome editing, contains BSD marker for selection on blasticidin S
Depositing lab: Hiten Madhani. Depositing organization: University of California, San Francisco (UCSF). Publication: CRISPR/Cas9-compatible plasmids enabling seven dominant genetic selection methods for the human fungal pathogen Cryptococcus neoformans. Boucher MJ, Madhani HD. Microbiol Spectr. 2025 Sep 25:e0193525. doi: 10.1128/spectrum.01935-25. PubMed 40996288.
Backbone
  Vector backbone: pBHM2616
  Backbone manufacturer: Hiten Madhani (Addgene Plasmid #234495)
  Modifications to backbone: Replaced HYG resistance cassette with BSD resistance cassette. The BSD coding sequence was codon-optimized for Cryptococcus neoformans and contains an intron.
  Vector type: Yeast Expression, CRISPR
  Selectable markers: Blasticidin
Growth in bacteria
  Bacterial resistance: Ampicillin, 100 μg/mL
  Growth temperature: 37°C
  Growth strain: DH5alpha
  Copy number: High Copy
Terms and licenses: Academic/Nonprofit Terms; Industry Terms: Not Available to Industry
How to cite: pBHM2679 was a gift from Hiten Madhani (Addgene plasmid # 241724 ; http://n2t.net/addgene:241724 ; RRID:Addgene_241724)
